Addgene plasmid #206925: pIF1-GFP
Purpose: Plasmid expressing human IF1 fused in C-terminal with GFP
Depositing lab: José Cuezva. Depositing organization: Centro de Biologia Molecular Severo Ochoa. Publication: IF1 promotes oligomeric assemblies of sluggish ATP synthase and outlines the heterogeneity of the mitochondrial membrane potential. Romero-Carraminana I, Esparza-Molto PB, Dominguez-Zorita S, Nuevo-Tapioles C, Cuezva JM. Commun Biol. 2023 Aug 12;6(1):836. doi: 10.1038/s42003-023-05214-1. PubMed 37573449.
Backbone
  Vector backbone: pEGFP_C3
  Backbone manufacturer: Clontech
  Backbone size w/o insert (bp): 5093
  Total vector size (bp): 6093
  Vector type: Mammalian Expression
  Selectable markers: Bleomycin
Growth in bacteria
  Bacterial resistance: Ampicillin, 100 μg/mL
  Growth temperature: 37°C
  Growth strain: DH5alpha
  Growth instructions: Grown in LB medium
  Copy number: Low Copy
Gene/Insert
  Gene/Insert name: human IF1 (ATPase inhibitory factor 1)
  Species: H. sapiens (human)
  Insert size (bp): 1000
  GenBank ID: NC_000001.11
  Entrez Gene: ATP5IF1 (a.k.a. ATPI, ATPIF1, ATPIP, IP)
  Promoter: CMV
  Tag / fusion protein: GFP (C terminal on insert)
  Cloning method: Restriction Enzyme; 5′ cloning site XhoI (not destroyed); 3′ cloning site ApaI (not destroyed)
  Sequencing primers: 5′ CGCAAATGGGCGGTAGGCGTG; 3′ CGTCGCCGTCCAGCTCGACCAG
Terms and licenses: Academic/Nonprofit Terms; Industry Terms: Not Available to Industry
How to cite: pIF1-GFP was a gift from José Cuezva (Addgene plasmid # 206925 ; http://n2t.net/addgene:206925 ; RRID:Addgene_206925)
