[The description below was written by a language model from this plasmid's Addgene catalogue record and pLannotate feature annotations shown in this document.]
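Description:
pIF1-GFP is a mammalian expression plasmid that produces human ATPase inhibitory factor 1 (IF1, gene ATP5IF1) fused at its C-terminus to EGFP. The catalogue lists the backbone as Clontech pEGFP-C3, but the annotated sequence looks different from that description. It carries ampicillin rather than kanamycin resistance, a bGH polyadenylation signal, a T7 promoter downstream of CMV, and an SV40/EM7-driven Sh ble cassette, and EGFP lies downstream of the insert rather than upstream. These features are more typical of a Zeocin-selectable pcDNA-type vector, so the backbone name should be treated with caution. The recorded insert size of about 1 kb also exceeds the annotated ATP5IF1 coding sequence of roughly 320 bp and may include the GFP portion. The sequenced record (6,076 nt) is slightly shorter than the stated total size.

Expression is driven by the CMV immediate-early enhancer and promoter. The ATP5IF1 open reading frame runs up to the plasmid's numbering origin, continues through a short multiple-cloning-site linker, and then leads into EGFP, with the bGH poly(A) signal terminating the transcript. Placing GFP at the C-terminus leaves the N-terminus of IF1 free, which would be expected to preserve mitochondrial import. The SV40 early promoter with the bacterial EM7 promoter drives BleoR, followed by an SV40 poly(A) signal, giving bleomycin/Zeocin-family selection in mammalian cells. In E. coli the plasmid is maintained through a ColE1/pUC-type origin and AmpR, although the catalogue describes it as low copy. An f1 origin is also present. The associated work concerns IF1 regulation of mitochondrial ATP synthase and membrane potential, consistent with use for overexpressing and imaging IF1 in cultured cells.
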