Features (pLannotate 1.2.2; 24 found; start..end, strand, type, name):
     26..745     +  CDS            EGFP: the original enhanced GFP (Yang et al., 1996) mammalian codon-optimized
    848..1072    +  polyA_signal   bGH poly(A) signal: bovine growth hormone polyadenylation signal
   1076..1097    +  promoter       SV40 promoter (fragment): SV40 enhancer and early promoter
   1118..1546    +  rep_origin     f1 ori (sequence partly withheld): f1 bacteriophage origin of replication; arrow indicates direction of (+) strand synthesis
   1560..1889    +  promoter       SV40 promoter: SV40 enhancer and early promoter
   1937..1984    +  promoter       EM7 promoter: synthetic bacterial promoter&nbsp
   2003..2377    +  CDS            BleoR: antibiotic-binding protein; Sh ble from Streptoalloteichus hindustanus; confers resistance to bleomycin, phleomycin, and Zeocin™
   2387..2512    +  CDS            ble (fragment): BLE_KLEPN - Experimental evidence at protein level: Swiss-Prot protein existence level 1. Binding protein with a strong affinity to the bleomycin family of antibiotics. Binds to CL990; an antimitotic-antibiotic compound. From Klebsiella pneumoniae.
   2507..2628    +  polyA_signal   SV40 poly(A) signal: SV40 polyadenylation signal
   2701..2717    -  protein_bind   lac operator: The lac repressor binds to the lac operator to inhibit transcription in E. coli. This inhibition can be relieved by adding lactose or isopropyl-β-D-thiogalactopyranoside (IPTG). lac repressor encoded by lacI
   2725..2755    -  promoter       lac promoter: promoter for the E. coli lac operon
   2770..2791    -  protein_bind   CAP binding site: CAP binding activates transcription in the presence of cAMP. E. coli catabolite activator protein
   2804..2896    -  CDS            lacI (fragment): lac repressor; lacI; The lac repressor binds to the lac operator to inhibit transcription in E. coli. This inhibition can be relieved by adding lactose or isopropyl-β-D-thiogalactopyranoside (IPTG).
   3079..3667    -  rep_origin     ori: high-copy-number ColE1/pMB1/pBR322/pUC origin of replication
   3838..4698    -  CDS            AmpR: β-lactamase; bla; confers resistance to ampicillin, carbenicillin, and related antibiotics
   4699..4803    -  promoter       AmpR promoter: bla
   4862..4914    -  misc_feature   bom (fragment): basis of mobility region from pBR322
   5069..5448    +  enhancer       CMV enhancer: human cytomegalovirus immediate early enhancer
   5449..5652    +  promoter       CMV promoter: human cytomegalovirus (CMV) immediate early promoter
   5648..5681    +  LTR            5' LTR (truncated) (fragment): truncated 5' long terminal repeat (LTR) from HIV-1
   5697..5715    +  promoter       T7 promoter: promoter for bacteriophage T7 RNA polymerase
   5729..5756    +  misc_feature   MCS (fragment): multiple cloning site
   5757..6074    +  CDS            ATP5IF1: ATIF1_HUMAN - Also known as ATPI, ATPIF1. Experimental evidence at protein level: Swiss-Prot protein existence level 1. Endogenous F(1)F(o)-ATPase inhibitor limiting ATP depletion when the mitochondrial membrane potential falls below a threshold and the F(1)F(o)-ATP synthase starts hydrolyzing ATP to pump protons out of the mitochondrial matrix. Required to avoid the consumption of cellular ATP when the F(1)F(o)-ATP synthase enzyme acts as an ATP hydrolase. Indirectly acts as a regulator of heme synthesis in erythroid tissues: regulates heme synthesis by modulating the mitochondrial pH and red
   6076..18      +  misc_feature   MCS (fragment) (across the origin): multiple cloning site
>Addgene plasmid #206925 | pIF1-GFP | addgene full sequence | sequence record 409731 | Addgene NGS Result
GGCCCGGGATCCACCGGTCGCCACCATGGTGAGCAAGGGCGAGGAGCTGTTCACCGGGGTGGTGCCCATC
CTGGTCGAGCTGGACGGCGACGTAAACGGCCACAAGTTCAGCGTGTCCGGCGAGGGCGAGGGCGATGCCA
CCTACGGCAAGCTGACCCTGAAGTTCATCTGCACCACCGGCAAGCTGCCCGTGCCCTGGCCCACCCTCGT
GACCACCCTGACCTACGGCGTGCAGTGCTTCAGCCGCTACCCCGACCACATGAAGCAGCACGACTTCTTC
AAGTCCGCCATGCCCGAAGGCTACGTCCAGGAGCGCACCATCTTCTTCAAGGACGACGGCAACTACAAGA
CCCGCGCCGAGGTGAAGTTCGAGGGCGACACCCTGGTGAACCGCATCGAGCTGAAGGGCATCGACTTCAA
GGAGGACGGCAACATCCTGGGGCACAAGCTGGAGTACAACTACAACAGCCACAACGTCTATATCATGGCC
GACAAGCAGAAGAACGGCATCAAGGTGAACTTCAAGATCCGCCACAACATCGAGGACGGCAGCGTGCAGC
TCGCCGACCACTACCAGCAGAACACCCCCATCGGCGACGGCCCCGTGCTGCTGCCCGACAACCACTACCT
GAGCACCCAGTCCGCCCTGAGCAAAGACCCCAACGAGAAGCGCGATCACATGGTCCTGCTGGAGTTCGTG
ACCGCCGCCGGGATCACTCTCGGCATGGACGAGCTGTACAAGTAAAGCGGCCGCCACTGTGCTGGATATC
TGCAGAATTCCACCACACTGGACTAGTGGATCCGAGCTCGGTACCAAGCTTAAGTTTAAACCGCTGATCA
GCCTCGACTGTGCCTTCTAGTTGCCAGCCATCTGTTGTTTGCCCCTCCCCCGTGCCTTCCTTGACCCTGG
AAGGTGCCACTCCCACTGTCCTTTCCTAATAAAATGAGGAAATTGCATCGCATTGTCTGAGTAGGTGTCA
TTCTATTCTGGGGGGTGGGGTGGGGCAGGACAGCAAGGGGGAGGATTGGGAAGACAATAGCAGGCATGCT
GGGGATGCGGTGGGCTCTATGGCTTCTGAGGCGGAAAGAACCAGCTGGGGCTCTAGGGGGTATCCCC
[124 nt withheld, positions 1118-1241]
C
[91 nt withheld, positions 1243-1333]
A
[49 nt withheld, positions 1335-1383]
CCTTTGACGTTGGAGTCCACGTTCTTT
[37 nt withheld, positions 1411-1447]
ACCCTATCTCGGTCTATTCTTTTGATTTATAAGGGATTTTGCCGATTTCGGCCTATTGGTTAAAAAATGA
GCTGATTTAACAAAAATTTAACGCGAATTAATTCTGTGGAATGTGTGTCAGTTAGGGTGTGGAAAGTCCC
CAGGCTCCCCAGCAGGCAGAAGTATGCAAAGCATGCATCTCAATTAGTCAGCAACCAGGTGTGGAAAGTC
CCCAGGCTCCCCAGCAGGCAGAAGTATGCAAAGCATGCATCTCAATTAGTCAGCAACCATAGTCCCGCCC
CTAACTCCGCCCATCCCGCCCCTAACTCCGCCCAGTTCCGCCCATTCTCCGCCCCATGGCTGACTAATTT
TTTTTATTTATGCAGAGGCCGAGGCCGCCTCTGCCTCTGAGCTATTCCAGAAGTAGTGAGGAGGCTTTTT
TGGAGGCCTAGGCTTTTGCAAAAAGCTCCCGGGAGCTTGTATATCCATTTTCGGATCTGATCAGCACGTG
TTGACAATTAATCATCGGCATAGTATATCGGCATAGTATAATACGACAAGGTGAGGAACTAAACCATGGC
CAAGTTGACCAGTGCCGTTCCGGTGCTCACCGCGCGCGACGTCGCCGGAGCGGTCGAGTTCTGGACCGAC
CGGCTCGGGTTCTCCCGGGACTTCGTGGAGGACGACTTCGCCGGTGTGGTCCGGGACGACGTGACCCTGT
TCATCAGCGCGGTCCAGGACCAGGTGGTGCCGGACAACACCCTGGCCTGGGTGTGGGTGCGCGGCCTGGA
CGAGCTGTACGCCGAGTGGTCGGAGGTCGTGTCCACGAACTTCCGGGACGCCTCCGGGCCGGCCATGACC
GAGATCGGCGAGCAGCCGTGGGGGCGGGAGTTCGCCCTGCGCGACCCGGCCGGCAACTGCGTGCACTTCG
TGGCCGAGGAGCAGGACTGACACGTGCTACGAGATTTCGATTCCACCGCCGCCTTCTATGAAAGGTTGGG
CTTCGGAATCGTTTTCCGGGACGCCGGCTGGATGATCCTCCAGCGCGGGGATCTCATGCTGGAGTTCTTC
GCCCACCCCAACTTGTTTATTGCAGCTTATAATGGTTACAAATAAAGCAATAGCATCACAAATTTCACAA
ATAAAGCATTTTTTTCACTGCATTCTAGTTGTGGTTTGTCCAAACTCATCAATGTATCTTATCATGTCTG
TATACCGTCGACCTCTAGCTAGAGCTTGGCGTAATCATGGTCATAGCTGTTTCCTGTGTGAAATTGTTAT
CCGCTCACAATTCCACACAACATACGAGCCGGAAGCATAAAGTGTAAAGCCTGGGGTGCCTAATGAGTGA
GCTAACTCACATTAATTGCGTTGCGCTCACTGCCCGCTTTCCAGTCGGGAAACCTGTCGTGCCAGCTGCA
TTAATGAATCGGCCAACGCGCGGGGAGAGGCGGTTTGCGTATTGGGCGCTCTTCCGCTTCCTCGCTCACT
GACTCGCTGCGCTCGGTCGTTCGGCTGCGGCGAGCGGTATCAGCTCACTCAAAGGCGGTAATACGGTTAT
CCACAGAATCAGGGGATAACGCAGGAAAGAACATGTGAGCAAAAGGCCAGCAAAAGGCCAGGAACCGTAA
AAAGGCCGCGTTGCTGGCGTTTTTCCATAGGCTCCGCCCCCCTGACGAGCATCACAAAAATCGACGCTCA
AGTCAGAGGTGGCGAAACCCGACAGGACTATAAAGATACCAGGCGTTTCCCCCTGGAAGCTCCCTCGTGC
GCTCTCCTGTTCCGACCCTGCCGCTTACCGGATACCTGTCCGCCTTTCTCCCTTCGGGAAGCGTGGCGCT
TTCTCATAGCTCACGCTGTAGGTATCTCAGTTCGGTGTAGGTCGTTCGCTCCAAGCTGGGCTGTGTGCAC
GAACCCCCCGTTCAGCCCGACCGCTGCGCCTTATCCGGTAACTATCGTCTTGAGTCCAACCCGGTAAGAC
ACGACTTATCGCCACTGGCAGCAGCCACTGGTAACAGGATTAGCAGAGCGAGGTATGTAGGCGGTGCTAC
AGAGTTCTTGAAGTGGTGGCCTAACTACGGCTACACTAGAAGAACAGTATTTGGTATCTGCGCTCTGCTG
AAGCCAGTTACCTTCGGAAAAAGAGTTGGTAGCTCTTGATCCGGCAAACAAACCACCGCTGGTAGCGGTG
GTTTTTTTGTTTGCAAGCAGCAGATTACGCGCAGAAAAAAAGGATCTCAAGAAGATCCTTTGATCTTTTC
TACGGGGTCTGACGCTCAGTGGAACGAAAACTCACGTTAAGGGATTTTGGTCATGAGATTATCAAAAAGG
ATCTTCACCTAGATCCTTTTAAATTAAAAATGAAGTTTTAAATCAATCTAAAGTATATATGAGTAAACTT
GGTCTGACAGTTACCAATGCTTAATCAGTGAGGCACCTATCTCAGCGATCTGTCTATTTCGTTCATCCAT
AGTTGCCTGACTCCCCGTCGTGTAGATAACTACGATACGGGAGGGCTTACCATCTGGCCCCAGTGCTGCA
ATGATACCGCGAGACCCACGCTCACCGGCTCCAGATTTATCAGCAATAAACCAGCCAGCCGGAAGGGCCG
AGCGCAGAAGTGGTCCTGCAACTTTATCCGCCTCCATCCAGTCTATTAATTGTTGCCGGGAAGCTAGAGT
AAGTAGTTCGCCAGTTAATAGTTTGCGCAACGTTGTTGCCATTGCTACAGGCATCGTGGTGTCACGCTCG
TCGTTTGGTATGGCTTCATTCAGCTCCGGTTCCCAACGATCAAGGCGAGTTACATGATCCCCCATGTTGT
GCAAAAAAGCGGTTAGCTCCTTCGGTCCTCCGATCGTTGTCAGAAGTAAGTTGGCCGCAGTGTTATCACT
CATGGTTATGGCAGCACTGCATAATTCTCTTACTGTCATGCCATCCGTAAGATGCTTTTCTGTGACTGGT
GAGTACTCAACCAAGTCATTCTGAGAATAGTGTATGCGGCGACCGAGTTGCTCTTGCCCGGCGTCAATAC
GGGATAATACCGCGCCACATAGCAGAACTTTAAAAGTGCTCATCATTGGAAAACGTTCTTCGGGGCGAAA
ACTCTCAAGGATCTTACCGCTGTTGAGATCCAGTTCGATGTAACCCACTCGTGCACCCAACTGATCTTCA
GCATCTTTTACTTTCACCAGCGTTTCTGGGTGAGCAAAAACAGGAAGGCAAAATGCCGCAAAAAAGGGAA
TAAGGGCGACACGGAAATGTTGAATACTCATACTCTTCCTTTTTCAATATTATTGAAGCATTTATCAGGG
TTATTGTCTCATGAGCGGATACATATTTGAATGTATTTAGAAAAATAAACAAATAGGGGTTCCGCGCACA
TTTCCCCGAAAAGTGCCACCTGACGTCGACGGATCGGGAGATCTCCCGATCCCCTATGGTGCACTCTCAG
TACAATCTGCTCTGATGCCGCATAGTTAAGCCAGTATCTGCTCCCTGCTTGTGTGTTGGAGGTCGCTGAG
TAGTGCGCGAGCAAAATTTAAGCTACAACAAGGCAAGGCTTGACCGACAATTGCATGAAGAATCTGCTTA
GGGTTAGGCGTTTTGCGCTGCTTCGCGATGTACGGGCCAGATATACGCGTTGACATTGATTATTGACTAG
TTATTAATAGTAATCAATTACGGGGTCATTAGTTCATAGCCCATATATGGAGTTCCGCGTTACATAACTT
ACGGTAAATGGCCCGCCTGGCTGACCGCCCAACGACCCCCGCCCATTGACGTCAATAATGACGTATGTTC
CCATAGTAACGCCAATAGGGACTTTCCATTGACGTCAATGGGTGGAGTATTTACGGTAAACTGCCCACTT
GGCAGTACATCAAGTGTATCATATGCCAAGTACGCCCCCTATTGACGTCAATGACGGTAAATGGCCCGCC
TGGCATTATGCCCAGTACATGACCTTATGGGACTTTCCTACTTGGCAGTACATCTACGTATTAGTCATCG
CTATTACCATGGTGATGCGGTTTTGGCAGTACATCAATGGGCGTGGATAGCGGTTTGACTCACGGGGATT
TCCAAGTCTCCACCCCATTGACGTCAATGGGAGTTTGTTTTGGCACCAAAATCAACGGGACTTTCCAAAA
TGTCGTAACAACTCCGCCCCATTGACGCAAATGGGCGGTAGGCGTGTACGGTGGGAGGTCTATATAAGCA
GAGCTCTCTGGCTAACTAGAGAACCCACTGCTTACTGGCTTATCGAAATTAATACGACTCACTATAGGGA
GACCCAAGCTGGCTAGCGCTACCGGACTCAGATCTCGAGATGGCAGTGACGGCGTTGGCGGCGCGGACGT
GGCTTGGCGTGTGGGGCGTGAGGACCATGCAAGCCCGAGGCTTCGGCTCGGATCAGTCCGAGAATGTCGA
CCGGGGCGCGGGCTCCATCCGGGAAGCCGGTGGGGCCTTCGGAAAGAGAGAGCAGGCTGAAGAGGAACGA
TATTTCCGAGCACAGAGTAGAGAACAACTGGCAGCTTTGAAAAAACACCATGAAGAAGAAATCGTTCATC
ATAAGAAGGAGATTGAGCGTCTGCAGAAAGAAATTGAGCGCCATAAGCAGAAGATCAAAATGCTAAAACA
TGATGATAG
